Addgene plasmid #212374: pTwist-SARS-CoV-2 Spike-deltaC18 T572I (ATC)
Purpose: Encodes SARS-CoV-2 spike T572I for pseudovirus production
Depositing lab: Alejandro Balazs. Depositing organization: Massachusetts General Hospital. Publication: Ongoing evolution of SARS-CoV-2 drives escape from mRNA vaccine-induced humoral immunity. Roederer AL, Cao Y, Denis KS, Sheehan ML, Li CJ, Lam EC, Gregory DJ, Poznansky MC, Iafrate AJ, Canaday DH, Gravenstein S, Garcia-Beltran WF, Balazs AB. medRxiv [Preprint]. 2024 Mar 7:2024.03.05.24303815. doi: 10.1101/2024.03.05.24303815. PubMed 38496628.
Backbone
  Vector backbone: pTwist-CMV-BetaGlobin-WPRE-Neo
  Backbone manufacturer: Twist
  Vector type: Mammalian Expression
Growth in bacteria
  Bacterial resistance: Ampicillin, 100 μg/mL
  Growth temperature: 37°C
  Growth strain: DH5alpha
  Copy number: High Copy
Gene/Insert
  Gene/Insert name: SARS-CoV-2 Spike T572I
  Species: Severe acute respiratory syndrome coronavirus 2
  Mutation: T572I
  Entrez Gene: S (a.k.a. GU280_gp02, spike glycoprotein)
  Promoter: CAG
  Cloning method: Ligation Independent Cloning
Terms and licenses: Academic/Nonprofit Terms; Industry Terms: Not Available to Industry
Depositor comments: Please visit https://www.medrxiv.org/content/10.1101/2024.03.05.24303815v1 for medRxiv preprint.
How to cite: pTwist-SARS-CoV-2 Spike-deltaC18 T572I (ATC) was a gift from Alejandro Balazs (Addgene plasmid # 212374 ; http://n2t.net/addgene:212374 ; RRID:Addgene_212374)
