[The description below was written by a language model from this plasmid's Addgene catalogue record and pLannotate feature annotations shown in this document.]
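Description:
pTwist-SARS-CoV-2 Spike-deltaC18 T572I (ATC) is a mammalian expression plasmid built on the Twist pTwist-CMV-BetaGlobin-WPRE-Neo backbone, made to supply a variant SARS-CoV-2 spike glycoprotein for pseudovirus production. It is propagated in E. coli as a high-copy plasmid through a ColE1/pUC-type origin and selected with ampicillin via the β-lactamase gene. A separate SV40 early promoter–neo–bGH poly(A) cassette provides a neomycin/G418-type resistance marker for mammalian cells.

The payload is a spike open reading frame of about 3.8 kb carrying the T572I substitution; the "(ATC)" in the name presumably denotes the isoleucine codon used. The "deltaC18" designation indicates removal of 18 residues from the cytoplasmic tail. This type of truncation is commonly used to improve spike incorporation into pseudotyped particles, although the record does not explain it. The catalogue lists the promoter as CAG. However, the backbone name and the annotated features point to a CMV enhancer with CMV promoter elements followed by a truncated human β-globin intron upstream of the coding sequence, so the two sources do not fully agree. Downstream, a WPRE enhances transcript stability and expression, and an SV40 polyadenylation signal terminates the message. The expression unit is flanked by β-globin insulator elements and by bacterial and T7 transcription terminators, which help isolate it from neighbouring transcription units.

In use, the plasmid would be transfected into producer cells alongside the other components of a pseudovirus system, which the record does not specify. The resulting spike-bearing particles relate to the associated work on SARS-CoV-2 evolution and escape from mRNA vaccine-induced antibody responses.
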