Features (pLannotate 1.2.2; 21 found; start..end, strand, type, name):
      1..3765    +  CDS            S: SPIKE_SARS2 - Experimental evidence at protein level: Swiss-Prot protein existence level 1. [Spike glycoprotein]: May down-regulate host tetherin (BST2) by lysosomal degradation, thereby counteracting its antiviral activity. From Severe acute respiratory syndrome coronavirus 2 (2019-nCoV) (SARS-CoV-2).
   3839..4427    +  misc_feature   WPRE: woodchuck hepatitis virus posttranscriptional regulatory element
   4480..4601    -  polyA_signal   SV40 poly(A) signal: SV40 polyadenylation signal
   4624..4693    -  CDS            large T antigen (fragment): large T antigen from SV40 (simian virus 40)
   4716..4762    +  terminator     T7 terminator: transcription terminator for bacteriophage T7 RNA polymerase
   4792..4928    +  terminator     rrnG terminator: transcription terminator from the E. coli ribosomal RNA rrnG operon (Albrechtsen et al., 1991)
   4973..5044    +  misc_feature   3' β-globin insulator: insulator downstream of the human β-globin locus (Farrell et al., 2002)
   5089..5285    +  promoter       SV40 promoter: SV40 early promoter
   5299..6090    +  CDS            neo: KKA2_KLEPN - Also known as kan, nptII. Experimental evidence at protein level: Swiss-Prot protein existence level 1. Resistance to kanamycin, neomycin, paromomycin, ribostamycin, butirosin and gentamicin B. From Klebsiella pneumoniae.
   6104..6328    +  polyA_signal   bGH poly(A) signal: bovine growth hormone polyadenylation signal
   6524..7112    -  rep_origin     ori: high-copy-number ColE1/pMB1/pBR322/pUC origin of replication
   7284..7348    -  CDS            bla(M) (fragment): β-lactamase lacking the signal sequence; bla(M); allows cytosolic expression of β-lactamase
   7858..8718    +  CDS            AmpR: β-lactamase; bla; confers resistance to ampicillin, carbenicillin, and related antibiotics
   8731..8867    +  terminator     rrnG terminator: transcription terminator from the E. coli ribosomal RNA rrnG operon (Albrechtsen et al., 1991)
   9019..9090    +  misc_feature   5' β-globin insulator: insulator upstream of the human β-globin locus (Farrell et al., 2002)
   9095..9141    -  terminator     T7 terminator: transcription terminator for bacteriophage T7 RNA polymerase
   9159..9207    -  polyA_signal   poly(A) signal: synthetic polyadenylation signal
   9288..9591    +  enhancer       CMV enhancer: human cytomegalovirus immediate early enhancer
   9664..9681    -  promoter       CMV promoter (fragment): human cytomegalovirus (CMV) immediate early promoter
   9744..9795    +  promoter       CMVd2 promoter: truncated human cytomegalovirus (CMV) immediate early promoter that yields moderately reduced expression relative to the full-length promoter
   9929..10404   +  intron         β-globin intron: internally truncated intron from human β-globin
>Addgene plasmid #212374 | pTwist-SARS-CoV-2 Spike-deltaC18 T572I (ATC) | addgene full sequence | sequence record 433121 | Addgene NGS Result
ATGTTTGTGTTCCTCGTTCTCCTGCCCCTCGTTTCTTCCCAATGCGTGAACCTCACAACTAGAACGCAGC
TCCCACCCGCTTACACGAACTCTTTTACTCGTGGAGTATACTATCCCGATAAAGTCTTTAGGTCCAGTGT
CCTTCATTCTACTCAAGACCTTTTCCTGCCATTCTTCTCAAATGTCACCTGGTTCCATGCTATCCACGTT
TCTGGCACCAACGGAACTAAACGATTTGATAATCCCGTCTTGCCATTTAACGATGGCGTATACTTTGCCT
CAACGGAGAAGTCCAACATTATCCGGGGATGGATATTTGGCACCACCCTGGACTCCAAGACACAGTCTCT
CCTCATTGTGAACAACGCCACCAATGTCGTCATCAAAGTCTGTGAATTTCAATTTTGTAACGATCCCTTT
CTCGGGGTTTATTATCATAAGAATAACAAGTCTTGGATGGAGTCAGAGTTCCGCGTTTACAGTTCCGCTA
ACAACTGTACTTTTGAGTACGTTTCCCAACCATTTCTCATGGATCTTGAAGGGAAGCAAGGCAACTTCAA
GAATCTCCGCGAATTTGTGTTTAAGAATATAGACGGCTACTTCAAAATTTATAGCAAGCATACCCCGATA
AATCTGGTTCGGGATCTCCCTCAAGGCTTCTCCGCGTTGGAACCCCTCGTGGACTTGCCGATTGGCATCA
ACATCACCCGGTTCCAAACCCTTCTTGCCCTTCATCGAAGCTACCTCACGCCTGGCGACAGTAGTAGTGG
TTGGACAGCGGGCGCAGCAGCCTACTATGTGGGATATTTGCAACCACGCACCTTTCTTCTCAAATATAAC
GAAAACGGAACAATTACCGATGCCGTAGACTGTGCCCTCGATCCCCTGTCCGAAACTAAATGCACACTCA
AGTCCTTCACAGTTGAGAAAGGCATATACCAAACCAGTAACTTCCGCGTCCAACCCACCGAATCCATTGT
TCGATTCCCTAACATCACCAATTTGTGTCCTTTCGGTGAAGTATTTAATGCCACTCGATTTGCATCAGTT
TATGCCTGGAATCGCAAGCGAATATCAAATTGTGTTGCAGATTATAGTGTCCTGTATAATAGCGCATCAT
TCAGCACTTTTAAGTGTTATGGGGTCAGCCCTACGAAATTGAATGACTTGTGTTTTACCAACGTTTACGC
AGATTCTTTCGTCATACGCGGCGACGAAGTCCGACAGATTGCACCGGGGCAAACCGGAAAGATAGCAGAC
TATAATTATAAGTTGCCGGATGACTTCACCGGCTGCGTTATAGCATGGAACTCCAATAATCTCGATTCAA
AAGTCGGCGGCAACTATAATTATCTTTACCGCCTGTTTCGCAAGTCAAATCTGAAGCCCTTTGAACGTGA
CATCTCCACCGAAATTTATCAAGCTGGCAGCACCCCATGTAATGGAGTGGAAGGGTTTAACTGTTATTTT
CCCCTTCAATCATACGGATTTCAACCAACAAATGGGGTGGGCTATCAACCATATCGGGTGGTAGTCTTGA
GCTTTGAGCTGCTCCACGCACCGGCTACAGTTTGCGGACCGAAGAAAAGCACTAACCTGGTGAAGAATAA
ATGTGTGAACTTCAACTTTAATGGGCTCACCGGAACAGGGGTGCTGACAGAATCAAACAAGAAATTTCTC
CCTTTTCAACAATTTGGTAGAGACATTGCCGATATCACAGATGCCGTCCGCGATCCGCAAACACTGGAAA
TCCTCGATATAACACCCTGTAGCTTCGGCGGGGTCAGCGTGATAACTCCCGGAACGAACACATCCAACCA
AGTGGCTGTCCTGTATCAAGATGTCAACTGTACCGAAGTCCCTGTGGCGATACACGCCGACCAACTGACA
CCCACCTGGAGAGTCTACTCAACAGGTTCCAATGTCTTTCAAACTAGAGCGGGTTGTCTCATTGGCGCTG
AGCATGTCAATAATTCATACGAATGTGATATTCCTATTGGGGCAGGAATCTGTGCGTCTTATCAAACTCA
AACGAACTCACCACGGCGCGCTCGCTCAGTAGCCAGCCAGTCCATAATCGCCTATACCATGAGTCTCGGG
GCTGAGAACTCCGTGGCTTATTCAAACAATTCCATCGCAATCCCAACTAACTTTACCATTAGCGTTACCA
CGGAAATCTTGCCCGTCAGCATGACTAAGACGAGCGTAGACTGTACGATGTATATCTGTGGGGATTCCAC
CGAGTGTAGCAACCTCTTGCTTCAATACGGGTCTTTCTGTACTCAACTCAACCGAGCATTGACCGGAATT
GCGGTCGAACAAGACAAGAATACCCAAGAGGTGTTCGCACAAGTAAAGCAAATATACAAAACGCCGCCAA
TCAAAGATTTTGGCGGGTTTAATTTTAGCCAAATACTGCCAGACCCATCTAAGCCTTCAAAACGCAGCTT
TATCGAGGATCTGCTGTTCAACAAAGTTACGTTGGCTGACGCGGGTTTCATTAAGCAGTATGGGGATTGT
TTGGGAGACATTGCGGCCCGCGACCTTATCTGTGCTCAAAAATTCAATGGGTTGACAGTTCTGCCCCCTC
TGCTCACTGATGAGATGATTGCACAGTATACATCAGCATTGTTGGCAGGAACCATTACATCCGGCTGGAC
TTTTGGCGCGGGTGCGGCCCTTCAAATACCTTTCGCTATGCAAATGGCTTACAGATTCAATGGGATTGGT
GTCACGCAAAATGTATTGTATGAAAATCAGAAGCTGATCGCTAATCAATTTAACAGCGCGATTGGCAAGA
TCCAAGATTCACTGTCAAGCACAGCGTCCGCCCTCGGCAAACTCCAAGATGTTGTGAATCAAAACGCCCA
GGCCCTGAATACCCTCGTGAAGCAACTGAGTTCTAACTTCGGCGCAATCTCCAGCGTCCTCAACGACATA
TTGTCCAGACTTGATAAGGTGGAAGCCGAGGTGCAAATTGATCGGCTCATCACAGGCAGGCTCCAGTCAC
TCCAAACTTATGTGACACAACAGTTGATCCGGGCTGCTGAGATACGAGCAAGCGCCAACCTGGCCGCCAC
TAAAATGTCAGAGTGCGTGCTCGGGCAGTCCAAACGGGTTGACTTTTGTGGCAAGGGCTATCACTTGATG
TCCTTCCCCCAATCCGCCCCACATGGAGTGGTCTTTCTCCACGTCACTTATGTCCCTGCTCAAGAGAAGA
ACTTTACGACAGCTCCAGCAATCTGTCACGATGGCAAAGCGCACTTTCCCAGGGAAGGCGTTTTCGTCAG
TAATGGCACGCATTGGTTTGTGACCCAAAGGAATTTCTATGAACCCCAAATCATAACCACTGACAATACA
TTTGTCTCAGGCAACTGTGATGTGGTCATTGGGATCGTGAACAACACGGTATATGATCCCCTGCAACCCG
AGTTGGATAGCTTCAAAGAGGAATTGGATAAATACTTTAAGAATCATACTTCACCCGATGTTGATCTCGG
GGACATATCAGGAATAAATGCAAGTGTCGTCAACATTCAGAAAGAGATTGATCGCCTTAATGAGGTCGCC
AAGAACTTGAATGAATCTTTGATCGACTTGCAAGAACTGGGCAAATACGAACAATATATTAAATGGCCCT
GGTACATTTGGTTGGGCTTTATCGCCGGACTTATAGCTATCGTTATGGTCACAATTATGTTGTGCTGTAT
GACTAGCTGTTGTTCCTGCTTGAAAGGATGTTGCAGTTGCGGATCTTGTTGTAAATAAAGGATCCTCTAG
AAGTTGTCTCCTCCTGCACTGACTGACTGATACAATCGATTTCTGGATCCGCAGGCCTAATCAACCTCTG
GATTACAAAATTTGTGAAAGATTGACTGGTATTCTTAACTATGTTGCTCCTTTTACGCTATGTGGATACG
CTGCTTTAATGCCTTTGTATCATGCTATTGCTTCCCGTATGGCTTTCATTTTCTCCTCCTTGTATAAATC
CTGGTTGCTGTCTCTTTATGAGGAGTTGTGGCCCGTTGTCAGGCAACGTGGCGTGGTGTGCACTGTGTTT
GCTGACGCAACCCCCACTGGTTGGGGCATTGCCACCACCTGTCAGCTCCTTTCCGGGACTTTCGCTTTCC
CCCTCCCTATTGCCACGGCGGAACTCATCGCCGCCTGCCTTGCCCGCTGCTGGACAGGGGCTCGGCTGTT
GGGCACTGACAATTCCGTGGTGTTGTCGGGGAAGCTGACGTCCTTTCCATGGCTGCTCGCCTGTGTTGCC
ACCTGGATTCTGCGCGGGACGTCCTTCTGCTACGTCCCTTCGGCCCTCAATCCAGCGGACCTTCCTTCCC
GCGGCCTGCTGCCGGCTCTGCGGCCTCTTCCGCGTCTTCGCCTTCGCCCTCAGACGAGTCGGATCTCCCT
TTGGGCCGCCTCCCCGCCTGTCTAGCTTGACTGACTGAGATACAGCGTACCTTCAGCTCACAGACATGAT
AAGATACATTGATGAGTTTGGACAAACCACAACTAGAATGCAGTGAAAAAAATGCTTTATTTGTGAAATT
TGTGATGCTATTGCTTTATTTGTAACCATTATAAGCTGCAATAAACAAGTTAACAACAACAATTGCATTC
ATTTTATGTTTCAGGTTCAGGGGGAGGTGTGGGAGGTTTTTTAAAGCAAGTAAAACCTCTACAAATGTGG
TATTGGCCCATCTCTATCGGTATCGTAGCATAACCCCTTGGGGCCTCTAAACGGGTCTTGAGGGGTTTTT
TGTGCCCCTCGGGCCGGATTGCTATCTACCGGCATTGGCGCAGAAAAAAATGCCTGATGCGACGCTGCGC
GTCTTATACTCCCACATATGCCAGATTCAGCAACGGATACGGCTTCCCCAACTTGCCCACTTCCATACGT
GTCCTCCTTACCAGAAATTTATCCTTAAGGTCGTCAGCTATCCTGCAGGCGATCTCTCGATTTCGATCAA
GACATTCCTTTAATGGTCTTTTCTGGACACCACTAGGGGTCAGAAGTAGTTCATCAAACTTTCTTCCCTC
CCTAATCTCATTGGTTACCTTGGGCTATCGAAACTTAATTAAGCGATCTGCATCTCAATTAGTCAGCAAC
CATAGTCCCGCCCCTAACTCCGCCCATCCCGCCCCTAACTCCGCCCAGTTCCGCCCATTCTCCGCCCCAT
CGCTGACTAATTTTTTTTATTTATGCAGAGGCCGAGGCCGCCTCGGCCTCTGAGCTATTCCAGAAGTAGT
GAGGAGGCTTTTTTGGAGGCCTAGGCTTTTGCAAAGGAGGTAGCCAACATGATTGAACAAGATGGATTGC
ACGCAGGTTCTCCCGCCGCTTGGGTGGAGAGGCTATTCGGCTATGACTGGGCACAACAGACAATCGGCTG
CTCTGATGCCGCCGTGTTCCGGCTGTCAGCGCAGGGGCGCCCGGTTCTTTTTGTCAAGACCGACCTGTCC
GGTGCCCTGAATGAACTCCAGGACGAGGCAGCGCGGCTATCGTGGCTGGCCACGACGGGCGTTCCTTGCG
CAGCTGTGCTCGACGTTGTCACTGAAGCGGGAAGGGACTGGCTGCTATTGGGCGAAGTGCCGGGGCAGGA
TCTCCTGTCATCTCACCTTGCTCCTGCCGAGAAAGTATCCATCATGGCTGATGCAATGCGGCGGCTGCAT
ACGCTTGATCCGGCTACCTGCCCATTCGACCACCAAGCGAAACATCGCATCGAGCGAGCACGTACTCGGA
TGGAAGCCGGTCTTGTCGATCAGGATGATCTGGACGAAGAGCATCAGGGGCTCGCGCCAGCCGAACTGTT
CGCCAGGCTCAAGGCGCGGATGCCCGACGGCGAGGATCTCGTCGTGACCCACGGCGATGCCTGCTTGCCG
AATATCATGGTGGAAAATGGCCGCTTTTCTGGATTCATCGACTGTGGCCGGCTGGGTGTGGCGGACCGCT
ATCAGGACATAGCGTTGGCTACCCGTGATATTGCTGAAGAGCTTGGCGGCGAATGGGCTGACCGCTTCCT
CGTGCTTTACGGTATCGCCGCTCCCGATTCGCAGCGCATCGCCTTCTATCGCCTTCTTGACGAGTTCTTC
TAGTATGTAAGCCCTGTGCCTTCTAGTTGCCAGCCATCTGTTGTTTGCCCCTCCCCCGTGCCTTCCTTGA
CCCTGGAAGGTGCCACTCCCACTGTCCTTTCCTAATAAAATGAGGAAATTGCATCGCATTGTCTGAGTAG
GTGTCATTCTATTCTGGGGGGTGGGGTGGGGCAGGACAGCAAGGGGGAGGATTGGGAAGACAATAGCAGG
CATGCTGGGGATGCGGTGGGCTCTATGGTTAATTAACCAGTCAAGTCAGCTACTTGGCGAGATCGACTTG
TCTGGGTTTCGACTACGCTCAGAATTGCGTCAGTCAAGTTCGATCTGGTCCTTGCTATTGCACCCGTTCT
CCGATTACGAGTTTCATTTAAATCATGTGAGCAAAAGGCCAGCAAAAGGCCAGGAACCGTAAAAAGGCCG
CGTTGCTGGCGTTTTTCCATAGGCTCCGCCCCCCTGACGAGCATCACAAAAATCGACGCTCAAGTCAGAG
GTGGCGAAACCCGACAGGACTATAAAGATACCAGGCGTTTCCCCCTGGAAGCTCCCTCGTGCGCTCTCCT
GTTCCGACCCTGCCGCTTACCGGATACCTGTCCGCCTTTCTCCCTTCGGGAAGCGTGGCGCTTTCTCATA
GCTCACGCTGTAGGTATCTCAGTTCGGTGTAGGTCGTTCGCTCCAAGCTGGGCTGTGTGCACGAACCCCC
CGTTCAGCCCGACCGCTGCGCCTTATCCGGTAACTATCGTCTTGAGTCCAACCCGGTAAGACACGACTTA
TCGCCACTGGCAGCAGCCACTGGTAACAGGATTAGCAGAGCGAGGTATGTAGGCGGTGCTACAGAGTTCT
TGAAGTGGTGGCCTAACTACGGCTACACTAGAAGAACAGTATTTGGTATCTGCGCTCTGCTGAAGCCAGT
TACCTTCGGAAAAAGAGTTGGTAGCTCTTGATCCGGCAAACAAACCACCGCTGGTAGCGGTGGTTTTTTT
GTTTGCAAGCAGCAGATTACGCGCAGAAAAAAAGGATCTCAAGAAGATCCTTTGATCTTTTCTACGGGGT
CTGACGCTCAGTGGAACGAAAACTCACGTTAAGGGATTTTGGTCATGAGATTATCAAAAAGGATCTTCAC
CTAGATCCTTTTAAATTAAAAATGAAGTTTTAAATCAATCTAAAGTATATATGAGTAAACTTGGTCTGAC
AGTTACCAATGCTTAATCAGTGAGGCACCTATCTCAGCGATCTGTCTATTTCGTTCATCCATAGTTGCAT
TTAAATTTCCGAACTCTCCAAGGCCCTCGTCGGAAAATCTTCAAACCTTTCGTCCGATCCATCTTGCAGG
CTACCTCTCGAACGAACTATCGCAAGTCTCTTGGCCGGCCTTGCGCCTTGGCTATTGCTTGGCAGCGCCT
ATCGCCAGGTATTACTCCAATCCCGAATATCCGAGATCGGGATCACCCGAGAGAAGTTCAACCTACATCC
TCAATCCCGATCTATCCGAGATCCGAGGAATATCGAAATCGGGGCGCGCCTGGTGTACCGAGAACGATCC
TCTCAGTGCGAGTCTCGACGATCCATATCGTTGCTTGGCAGTCAGCCAGTCGGAATCCAGCTTGGGACCC
AGGAAGTCCAATCGTCAGATATTGTACTCAAGCCTGGTCACGGCAGCGTACCGATCTGTTTAAACCTAGA
TATTGATAGTCTGATCGGTCAACGTATAATCGAGTCCTAGCTTTTGCAAACATCTATCAAGAGACAGGAT
CAGCAGGAGGCTTTCGCATGAGTATTCAACATTTCCGTGTCGCCCTTATTCCCTTTTTTGCGGCATTTTG
CCTTCCTGTTTTTGCTCACCCAGAAACGCTGGTGAAAGTAAAAGATGCTGAAGATCAGTTGGGTGCGCGA
GTGGGTTACATCGAACTGGATCTCAACAGCGGTAAGATCCTTGAGAGTTTTCGCCCCGAAGAACGCTTTC
CAATGATGAGCACTTTTAAAGTTCTGCTATGTGGCGCGGTATTATCCCGTATTGACGCCGGGCAAGAGCA
ACTCGGTCGCCGCATACACTATTCTCAGAATGACTTGGTTGAGTATTCACCAGTCACAGAAAAGCATCTT
ACGGATGGCATGACAGTAAGAGAATTATGCAGTGCTGCCATAACCATGAGTGATAACACTGCGGCCAACT
TACTTCTGACAACGATTGGAGGACCGAAGGAGCTAACCGCTTTTTTGCACAACATGGGGGATCATGTAAC
TCGCCTTGATCGTTGGGAACCGGAGCTGAATGAAGCCATACCAAACGACGAGCGTGACACCACGATGCCT
GTAGCAATGGCAACAACCTTGCGTAAACTATTAACTGGCGAACTACTTACTCTAGCTTCCCGGCAACAGT
TGATAGACTGGATGGAGGCGGATAAAGTTGCAGGACCACTTCTGCGCTCGGCCCTTCCGGCTGGCTGGTT
TATTGCTGATAAATCTGGAGCCGGTGAGCGTGGGTCTCGCGGTATCATTGCAGCACTGGGGCCAGATGGT
AAGCCCTCCCGTATCGTAGTTATCTACACGACGGGGAGTCAGGCAACTATGGATGAACGAAATAGACAGA
TCGCTGAGATAGGTGCCTCACTGATTAAGCATTGGTAACCGATTCTAGGTGCATTGGCGCAGAAAAAAAT
GCCTGATGCGACGCTGCGCGTCTTATACTCCCACATATGCCAGATTCAGCAACGGATACGGCTTCCCCAA
CTTGCCCACTTCCATACGTGTCCTCCTTACCAGAAATTTATCCTTAAGATCCCGAATCGTTTAAACTCGA
CTCTGGCTCTATCGAATCTCCGTCGTTTCGAGCTTACGCGAACAGCCGTGGCGCTCATTTGCTCGTCGGG
CATCGAATCTCGTCAGCTATCGTCAGCTTACCTTTTTGGCAGCGATCGCGGCTCCCGACATCTTGGACCA
TTAGCTCCACAGGTATCTTCTTCCCTCTAGTGGTCATAACAGCAGCTTCAGCTACCTCTCAATTCAAAAA
ACCCCTCAAGACCCGTTTAGAGGCCCCAAGGGGTTATGCTATCAATCGTTGCGTTACACACACAAAAAAC
CAACACACATCCATCTTCGATGGATAGCGATTTTATTATCTAACTGCTGATCGAGTGTAGCCAGATCTAG
TAATCAATTACGGGGTCATTAGTTCATAGCCCATATATGGAGTTCCGCGTTACATAACTTACGGTAAATG
GCCCGCCTGGCTGACCGCCCAACGACCCCCGCCCATTGACGTCAATAATGACGTATGTTCCCATAGTAAC
GCCAATAGGGACTTTCCATTGACGTCAATGGGTGGAGTATTTACGGTAAACTGCCCACTTGGCAGTACAT
CAAGTGTATCATATGCCAAGTACGCCCCCTATTGACGTCAATGACGGTAAATGGCCCGCCTGGCATTATG
CCCAGTACATGACCTTATGGGACTTTCCTACTTGGCAGTACATCTACGTATTAGTCATCGCTATTACCAT
GCTGATGCGGTTTTGGCAGTACATCAATGGGCGTGGATAGCGGTTTGACTCACGGGGATTTCCAAGTCTC
CACCCCATTGACGTCAATGGGAGTTTGTTTTGGCACCAAAATCAACGGGACTTTCCAAAATGTCGTAACA
ACTCCGCCCCATTGACGCAAATGGGCGGTAGGCGTGTACGGTGGGAGGTCTATATAAGCAGAGCTGGTTT
AGTGAACCGTCAGATCGCCTGGAGACGCCATCCACGCTGTTTTGACCTCCATAGAAGACACCGGGACCGA
TCCAGCCTCCCCTCGAAGCTTACATGTGGTACCGAGCTCGGATCCTGAGAACTTCAGGGTGAGTCTATGG
GACCCTTGATGTTTTCTTTCCCCTTCTTTTCTATGGTTAAGTTCATGTCATAGGAAGGGGAGAAGTAACA
GGGTACACATATTGACCAAATCAGGGTAATTTTGCATTTGTAATTTTAAAAAATGCTTTCTTCTTTTAAT
ATACTTTTTTGTTTATCTTATTTCTAATACTTTCCCTAATCTCTTTCTTTCAGGGCAATAATGATACAAT
GTATCATGCCTCTTTGCACCATTCTAAAGAATAACAGTGATAATTTCTGGGTTAAGGCAATAGCAATATT
TCTGCATATAAATATTTCTGCATATAAATTGTAACTGATGTAAGAGGTTTCATATTGCTAATAGCAGCTA
CAATCCAGCTACCATTCTGCTTTTATTTTATGGTTGGGATAAGGCTGGATTATTCTGAGTCCAAGCTAGG
CCCTTTTGCTAATCATGTTCATACCTCTTATCTTCCTCCCACAGCTCCTGGGCAACGTGCTGGTCTGTGT
GCTGGCCCATCACTTTGGCAAAGGCGGCCGCC
